Addgene plasmid #137886: pGEL077
Purpose: (Empty Backbone) iSTU-CRISPR/Cas9 with StIV2 intron, NU structure backbone
Depositing lab: Yong Zhang. Depositing organization: University of Electronic Science and Technology of China. Publication: Intron-Based Single Transcript Unit CRISPR Systems for Plant Genome Editing. Zhong Z, Liu S, Liu X, Liu B, Tang X, Ren Q, Zhou J, Zheng X, Qi Y, Zhang Y. Rice (N Y). 2020 Feb 3;13(1):8. doi: 10.1186/s12284-020-0369-8. PubMed 32016614.
Backbone
  Vector backbone: pZHY988
  Vector type: Plant Expression, CRISPR
Growth in bacteria
  Bacterial resistance: Kanamycin, 50 μg/mL
  Growth temperature: 37°C
  Growth strain: ccdB Survival
  Copy number: High Copy
Gene/Insert
  Gene/Insert name: None
Terms and licenses: Academic/Nonprofit Terms; Industry Terms: Not Available to Industry
How to cite: pGEL077 was a gift from Yong Zhang (Addgene plasmid # 137886 ; http://n2t.net/addgene:137886 ; RRID:Addgene_137886)
