[The description below was written by a language model from this plasmid's Addgene catalogue record and pLannotate feature annotations shown in this document.]
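Description:
pGEL077 is an empty-backbone binary T-DNA vector of about 15.1 kb, built on pZHY988, for plant genome editing with an intron-based single transcript unit (iSTU) CRISPR/Cas9 system. It is maintained in E. coli through a high-copy ColE1/pUC-type origin with a pBR322 bom site, and the pVS1 oriV, RepA and StaA functions support replication and stable maintenance in Agrobacterium. Bacterial selection is by kanamycin (aphA-3). The catalogue lists a ccdB-tolerant growth strain, although no ccdB cassette is annotated in either feature table, and the record does not describe the guide cloning site.

Between the nopaline-type left and right T-DNA borders lie two cassettes. The editing unit is driven by the maize polyubiquitin promoter and terminated by the Arabidopsis HSP18.2 terminator. Its Streptococcus pyogenes Cas9 coding sequence is split into two fragments by an intron derived from the second intron (IV2) of the potato ST-LS1 gene, and an SpCas9 guide RNA scaffold sits within this interruption, directly upstream of the annotated intron fragment. A single Pol II transcript is therefore meant to yield both components: splicing restores the Cas9 reading frame, and the excised intronic region supplies the guide RNA. The "NU structure" named in the catalogue is not defined in the record. No spacer is present, as the user inserts a target-specific one.

The second cassette, in the opposite orientation, expresses hygromycin phosphotransferase from an enhanced CaMV 35S promoter with a CaMV poly(A) signal, allowing selection of transformed plant tissue. The depositor and repository sequences differ by only a few nucleotides in length and give essentially identical annotations.
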