Features (pLannotate 1.2.2; 19 found; start..end, strand, type, name):
      8..2004    +  promoter       Ubi promoter: maize polyubiquitin gene promoter
   2029..3471    +  CDS            cas9 (fragment): CAS9_STRP1 - Also known as csn1 From Streptococcus pyogenes serotype M1.
   3504..3579    +  misc_RNA       gRNA scaffold: guide RNA scaffold for the Streptococcus pyogenes CRISPR/Cas9 system
   3579..3749    +  intron         IV2 intron (fragment): modified second intron of the potato ST-LS1 gene (Vancanneyt et al., 1990)
   3747..6413    +  CDS            cas9 (fragment): CAS9_STRP1 - Also known as csn1 From Streptococcus pyogenes serotype M1.
   6457..6705    +  terminator     HSP terminator: efficient transcription terminator from the Arabidopsis thaliana heat shock protein 18.2 gene (Nagaya et al., 2010)
   6726..6750    +  misc_feature   RB T-DNA repeat: right border repeat from nopaline C58 T-DNA
   7089..7490    +  CDS            Y4CG_SINFN (fragment): Protein inferred from homology: Swiss-Prot protein existence level 3. From Sinorhizobium fredii (strain NBRC 101917 / NGR234).
   8050..8679    +  CDS            pVS1 StaA: stability protein from the Pseudomonas plasmid pVS1 (Heeb et al., 2000)
   9112..10180   +  CDS            pVS1 RepA (fragment): replication protein from the Pseudomonas plasmid pVS1 (Heeb et al., 2000)
  10246..10440   +  rep_origin     pVS1 oriV: origin of replication for the Pseudomonas plasmid pVS1 (Heeb et al., 2000)
  10643..10682   +  CDS            rop (fragment): Rop protein, which maintains plasmids at low copy number; rop
  10784..10924   +  misc_feature   bom: basis of mobility region from pBR322
  11110..11698   -  rep_origin     ori: high-copy-number ColE1/pMB1/pBR322/pUC origin of replication
  11785..12579   -  CDS            KanR: aminoglycoside phosphotransferase; aphA-3; confers resistance to kanamycin
  13004..13028   +  misc_feature   LB T-DNA repeat: left border repeat from nopaline C58 T-DNA
  13106..13280   -  polyA_signal   CaMV poly(A) signal: cauliflower mosaic virus polyadenylation signal
  13321..14331   -  CDS            HygR: aminoglycoside phosphotransferase from E. coli; aph(4)-Ia; confers resistance to hygromycin
  14370..15047   -  promoter       CaMV 35S promoter (enhanced): cauliflower mosaic virus 35S promoter with a duplicated enhancer region
>Addgene plasmid #137886 | pGEL077 | depositor full sequence | sequence record 266265 | pGEL077 sequence 15119 bps
GGCGCGCCTGCAGTGCAGCGTGACCCGGTCGTGCCCCTCTCTTGAGATAATGAGCATTGCATGTCTAAGT
TATAAAAAATTACCACATATTTTTTTTGTCACACTTGTTTGAAGTGCAGTTTATCTATCTTTATACATAT
ATTTAAACTTTACTCTACGAATAATATAATCTATAGTACTACAATAATATCAGTGTTTTAGAGAATCATA
TAAATGAACAGTTAGACATGGTCTAAAGGACAATTGAGTATTTTGACAACAGGACTCTACAGTTTTATCT
TTTTAGTGTGCATGTGTTCTCCTTTTTTTTTGCAAATAGCTTCACCTATATAATACTTCATCCATTTTAT
TAGTACATCCATTTAGGGTTTAGGGTTAATGGTTTTTATAGACTAATTTTTTTAGTACATCTATTTTATT
CTATTTTAGCCTCTAAATTAAGAAAACTAAAACTCTATTTTAGTTTTTTTATTTAATAATTTAGATATAA
AATAGAATAAAATAAAGTGACTAAAAATTAAACAAATACCCTTTAAGAAATTAAAAAAACTAAGGAAACA
TTTTTCTTGTTTCGAGTAGATAATGCCAGCCTGTTAAACGCCGTCGACGAGTCTAACGGACACCAACCAG
CGAACCAGCAGCGTCGCGTCGGGCCAAGCGAAGCAGACGGCACGGCATCTCTGTCGCTGCCTCTGGACCC
CTCTCGAGAGTTCCGCTCCACCGTTGGACTTGCTCCGCTGTCGGCATCCAGAAATTGCGTGGCGGAGCGG
CAGACGTGAGCCGGCACGGCAGGCGGCCTCCTCCTCCTCTCACGGCACCGGCAGCTACGGGGGATTCCTT
TCCCACCGCTCCTTCGCTTTCCCTTCCTCGCCCGCCGTAATAAATAGACACCCCCTCCACACCCTCTTTC
CCCAACCTCGTGTTGTTCGGAGCGCACACACACACAACCAGAACTCCCCCAAATCCACCCGTCGGCACCT
CCGCTTCAAGGTACGCCGCTCGTCCTCCCCCCCCCCCCCTCTCTACCTTCTCAAGATCGGCGTTCCGGTC
CATGGTTAGGGCCCGGTAGTTCTACTTCTGTTCATGTTTGTGTTAGATCCGTGTTTGTGTTAGATCCGTG
CTACTAGCGTTCGTACACGGATGCGACCTGTACGTCAGACACGTTCTGATTGCTAACTTGCCAGTGTTTC
TCTTTGGGGAATCCTGGGATGGCTCTAGCCGTTCCGCAGACGGGATCGATTTCATGATTTTTTTTGTTTC
GTTGCATAGGGTTTGGTTTGCCCTTTTCCTTTATTTCAATATATGCCGTGCACTTGTTTGTCGGGTCATC
TTTTCATGCTTTTTTTTGTCTTGGTTGTGATGATGTGGTCTGGTTGGGCGGTCGTTCAAGATCGGAGTAG
AATTAATTCTGTTTCAAACTACCTGGTGGATTTATTAATTTTGGATCTGTATGTGTGTGCCATACATATT
CATAGTTACGAATTGAAGATGATGGATGGAAATATCGATCTAGGATAGGTATACATGTTGATGCGGGTTT
TACTGATGCATATACAGAGATGCTTTTTGTTCGCTTGGTTGTGATGATGTGGTGTGGTTGGGCGGTCGTT
CATTCGTTCAAGATCGGAGTAGAATACTGTTTCAAACTACCTGGTGTATTTATTAATTTTGGAACTGTAT
GTGTGTGTCATACATCTTCATAGTTACGAGTTTAAGATGGATGGAAATATCGATCTAGGATAGGTATACA
TGTTGATGTGGGTTTTACTGATGCATATACATGATGGCATATGCAGCATCTATTCATATGCTCTAACCTT
GAGTACCTATCTATTATAATAAACAAGTATGTTTTATAATTATTTTGATCTTGATATACTTGGATGATGG
CATATGCAGCAGCTATATGTGGATTTTTTTAGCCCTGCCTTCATACGCTATTTATTTGCTTGGTACTGTT
TCTTTTGTCGATGCTCACCCTGTTGTTTGGTGTTACTTCTGCAGCCTGCAGGTAGATCGCTCGTCGACAT
GGATAAGAAGTACTCTATCGGACTCGATATCGGAACTAACTCTGTGGGATGGGCTGTGATCACCGATGAG
TACAAGGTGCCATCTAAGAAGTTCAAGGTTCTCGGAAACACCGATAGGCACTCTATCAAGAAAAACCTTA
TCGGTGCTCTCCTCTTCGATTCTGGTGAAACTGCTGAGGCTACCAGACTCAAGAGAACCGCTAGAAGAAG
GTACACCAGAAGAAAGAACAGGATCTGCTACCTCCAAGAGATCTTCTCTAACGAGATGGCTAAAGTGGAT
GATTCATTCTTCCACAGGCTCGAAGAGTCATTCCTCGTGGAAGAAGATAAGAAGCACGAGAGGCACCCTA
TCTTCGGAAACATCGTTGATGAGGTGGCATACCACGAGAAGTACCCTACTATCTACCACCTCAGAAAGAA
GCTCGTTGATTCTACTGATAAGGCTGATCTCAGGCTCATCTACCTCGCTCTCGCTCACATGATCAAGTTC
AGAGGACACTTCCTCATCGAGGGTGATCTCAACCCTGATAACTCTGATGTGGATAAGTTGTTCATCCAGC
TCGTGCAGACCTACAACCAGCTTTTCGAAGAGAACCCTATCAACGCTTCAGGTGTGGATGCTAAGGCTAT
CCTCTCTGCTAGGCTCTCTAAGTCAAGAAGGCTTGAGAACCTCATTGCTCAGCTCCCTGGTGAGAAGAAG
AACGGACTTTTCGGAAACTTGATCGCTCTCTCTCTCGGACTCACCCCTAACTTCAAGTCTAACTTCGATC
TCGCTGAGGATGCAAAGCTCCAGCTCTCAAAGGATACCTACGATGATGATCTCGATAACCTCCTCGCTCA
GATCGGAGATCAGTACGCTGATTTGTTCCTCGCTGCTAAGAACCTCTCTGATGCTATCCTCCTCAGTGAT
ATCCTCAGAGTGAACACCGAGATCACCAAGGCTCCACTCTCAGCTTCTATGATCAAGAGATACGATGAGC
ACCACCAGGATCTCACACTTCTCAAGGCTCTTGTTAGACAGCAGCTCCCAGAGAAGTACAAAGAGATTTT
CTTCGATCAGTCTAAGAACGGATACGCTGGTTACATCGATGGTGGTGCATCTCAAGAAGAGTTCTACAAG
TTCATCAAGCCTATCCTCGAGAAGATGGATGGAACCGAGGAACTCCTCGTGAAGCTCAATAGAGAGGATC
TTCTCAGAAAGCAGAGGACCTTCGATAACGGATCTATCCCTCATCAGATCCACCTCGGAGAGTTGCACGC
TATCCTTAGAAGGCAAGAGGATTTCTACCCATTCCTCAAGGATAACAGGGAAAAGATTGAGAAGATTCTC
ACCTTCAGAATCCCTTACTACGTGGGACCTCTCGCTAGAGGAAACTCAAGATTCGCTTGGATGACCAGAA
AGTCTGAGGAAACCATCACCCCTTGGAACTTCGAAGAGGTAAGTTTCTGCTTCTACCGGAGACCGGGGTC
TCAGTTTTAGAGCTAGAAATAGCAAGTTAAAATAAGGCTAGTCCGTTATCAACTTGAAAAAGTGGCACCG
AGTCGGTGCTTTGATATATATATAATAATTATCATTAATTAGTAGTAATATAATATTTCAAATATTTTTT
TCAAAATAAAAGAATGTAGTATATAGCAATTGCTTTTCTGTAGTTTATAAGTGTGTATATTTTAATTTAT
AACTTTTCTAATATATGACCAAAATTTGTTGATGTGCAGGTGGTGGATAAGGGTGCTAGTGCTCAGTCTT
TCATCGAGAGGATGACCAACTTCGATAAGAACCTTCCAAACGAGAAGGTGCTCCCTAAGCACTCTTTGCT
CTACGAGTACTTCACCGTGTACAACGAGTTGACCAAGGTTAAGTACGTGACCGAGGGAATGAGGAAGCCT
GCTTTTTTGTCAGGTGAGCAAAAGAAGGCTATCGTTGATCTCTTGTTCAAGACCAACAGAAAGGTGACCG
TGAAGCAGCTCAAAGAGGATTACTTCAAGAAAATCGAGTGCTTCGATTCAGTTGAGATTTCTGGTGTTGA
GGATAGGTTCAACGCATCTCTCGGAACCTACCACGATCTCCTCAAGATCATTAAGGATAAGGATTTCTTG
GATAACGAGGAAAACGAGGATATCTTGGAGGATATCGTTCTTACCCTCACCCTCTTTGAAGATAGAGAGA
TGATTGAAGAAAGGCTCAAGACCTACGCTCATCTCTTCGATGATAAGGTGATGAAGCAGTTGAAGAGAAG
AAGATACACTGGTTGGGGAAGGCTCTCAAGAAAGCTCATTAACGGAATCAGGGATAAGCAGTCTGGAAAG
ACAATCCTTGATTTCCTCAAGTCTGATGGATTCGCTAACAGAAACTTCATGCAGCTCATCCACGATGATT
CTCTCACCTTTAAAGAGGATATCCAGAAGGCTCAGGTTTCAGGACAGGGTGATAGTCTCCATGAGCATAT
CGCTAACCTCGCTGGATCTCCTGCAATCAAGAAGGGAATCCTCCAGACTGTGAAGGTTGTGGATGAGTTG
GTGAAGGTGATGGGAAGGCATAAGCCTGAGAACATCGTGATCGAAATGGCTAGAGAGAACCAGACCACTC
AGAAGGGACAGAAGAACTCTAGGGAAAGGATGAAGAGGATCGAGGAAGGTATCAAAGAGCTTGGATCTCA
GATCCTCAAAGAGCACCCTGTTGAGAACACTCAGCTCCAGAATGAGAAGCTCTACCTCTACTACCTCCAG
AACGGAAGGGATATGTATGTGGATCAAGAGTTGGATATCAACAGGCTCTCTGATTACGATGTTGATCATA
TCGTGCCACAGTCATTCTTGAAGGATGATTCTATCGATAACAAGGTGCTCACCAGGTCTGATAAGAACAG
GGGTAAGAGTGATAACGTGCCAAGTGAAGAGGTTGTGAAGAAAATGAAGAACTATTGGAGGCAGCTCCTC
AACGCTAAGCTCATCACTCAGAGAAAGTTCGATAACTTGACTAAGGCTGAGAGGGGAGGACTCTCTGAAT
TGGATAAGGCAGGATTCATCAAGAGGCAGCTTGTGGAAACCAGGCAGATCACTAAGCACGTTGCACAGAT
CCTCGATTCTAGGATGAACACCAAGTACGATGAGAACGATAAGTTGATCAGGGAAGTGAAGGTTATCACC
CTCAAGTCAAAGCTCGTGTCTGATTTCAGAAAGGATTTCCAATTCTACAAGGTGAGGGAAATCAACAACT
ACCACCACGCTCACGATGCTTACCTTAACGCTGTTGTTGGAACCGCTCTCATCAAGAAGTATCCTAAGCT
CGAGTCAGAGTTCGTGTACGGTGATTACAAGGTGTACGATGTGAGGAAGATGATCGCTAAGTCTGAGCAA
GAGATCGGAAAGGCTACCGCTAAGTATTTCTTCTACTCTAACATCATGAATTTCTTCAAGACCGAGATTA
CCCTCGCTAACGGTGAGATCAGAAAGAGGCCACTCATCGAGACAAACGGTGAAACAGGTGAGATCGTGTG
GGATAAGGGAAGGGATTTCGCTACCGTTAGAAAGGTGCTCTCTATGCCACAGGTGAACATCGTTAAGAAA
ACCGAGGTGCAGACCGGTGGATTCTCTAAAGAGTCTATCCTCCCTAAGAGGAACTCTGATAAGCTCATTG
CTAGGAAGAAGGATTGGGACCCTAAGAAATACGGTGGTTTCGATTCTCCTACCGTGGCTTACTCTGTTCT
CGTTGTGGCTAAGGTTGAGAAGGGAAAGAGTAAGAAGCTCAAGTCTGTTAAGGAACTTCTCGGAATCACT
ATCATGGAAAGGTCATCTTTCGAGAAGAACCCAATCGATTTCCTCGAGGCTAAGGGATACAAAGAGGTTA
AGAAGGATCTCATCATCAAGCTCCCAAAGTACTCACTCTTCGAACTCGAGAACGGTAGAAAGAGGATGCT
CGCTTCTGCTGGTGAGCTTCAAAAGGGAAACGAGCTTGCTCTCCCATCTAAGTACGTTAACTTTCTTTAC
CTCGCTTCTCACTACGAGAAGTTGAAGGGATCTCCAGAAGATAACGAGCAGAAGCAACTTTTCGTTGAGC
AGCACAAGCACTACTTGGATGAGATCATCGAGCAGATCTCTGAGTTCTCTAAAAGGGTGATCCTCGCTGA
TGCAAACCTCGATAAGGTGTTGTCTGCTTACAACAAGCACAGAGATAAGCCTATCAGGGAACAGGCAGAG
AACATCATCCATCTCTTCACCCTTACCAACCTCGGTGCTCCTGCTGCTTTCAAGTACTTCGATACAACCA
TCGATAGGAAGAGATACACCTCTACCAAAGAAGTGCTCGATGCTACCCTCATCCATCAGTCTATCACTGG
ACTCTACGAGACTAGGATCGATCTCTCACAGCTCGGTGGTGATTCAAGGGCTGATCCTAAGAAGAAGAGG
AAGGTTTGACTCGAGATATGAAGATGAAGATGAAATATTTGGTGTGTCAAATAAAAAGCTTGTGTGCTTA
AGTTTGTGTTTTTTTCTTGGCTTGTTGTGTTATGAATTTGTGGCTTTTTCTAATATTAAATGAATGTAAG
ATCACATTATAATGAATAAACAAATGTTTCTATAATCCATTGTGAATGTTTTGTTGGATCTCTTCTGCAG
CATATAACTACTGTATGTGCTATGGTATGGACTATGGAATATGATTAAAGATAAGGAGCTCAAACTATCA
GTGTTTGACAGGATATATTGGCGGGTAAACCTAAGAGAAAAGAGCGTTTATTAGAATAACGGATATTTAA
AAGGGCGTGAAAAGGTTTATCCGTTCGTCCATTTGTATGTGCATGCCAACCACAGGGTTCCCCTCGGGAT
CAAAGTACTTTGATCCAACCCCTCCGCTGCTATAGTGCAGTCGGCTTCTGACGTTCAGTGCAGCCGTCTT
CTGAAAACGACATGTCGCACAAGTCCTAAGTTACGCGACAGGCTGCCGCCCTGCCCTTTTCCTGGCGTTT
TCTTGTCGCGTGTTTTAGTCGCATAAAGTAGAATACTTGCGACTAGAACCGGAGACATTACGCCATGAAC
AAGAGCGCCGCCGCTGGCCTGCTGGGCTATGCCCGCGTCAGCACCGACGACCAGGACTTGACCAACCAAC
GGGCCGAACTGCACGCGGCCGGCTGCACCAAGCTGTTTTCCGAGAAGATCACCGGCACCAGGCGCGACCG
CCCGGAGCTGGCCAGGATGCTTGACCACCTACGCCCTGGCGACGTTGTGACAGTGACCAGGCTAGACCGC
CTGGCCCGCAGCACCCGCGACCTACTGGACATTGCCGAGCGCATCCAGGAGGCCGGCGCGGGCCTGCGTA
GCCTGGCAGAGCCGTGGGCCGACACCACCACGCCGGCCGGCCGCATGGTGTTGACCGTGTTCGCCGGCAT
TGCCGAGTTCGAGCGTTCCCTAATCATCGACCGCACCCGGAGCGGGCGCGAGGCCGCCAAGGCCCGAGGC
GTGAAGTTTGGCCCCCGCCCTACCCTCACCCCGGCACAGATCGCGCACGCCCGCGAGCTGATCGACCAGG
AAGGCCGCACCGTGAAAGAGGCGGCTGCACTGCTTGGCGTGCATCGCTCGACCCTGTACCGCGCACTTGA
GCGCAGCGAGGAAGTGACGCCCACCGAGGCCAGGCGGCGCGGTGCCTTCCGTGAGGACGCATTGACCGAG
GCCGACGCCCTGGCGGCCGCCGAGAATGAACGCCAAGAGGAACAAGCATGAAACCGCACCAGGACGGCCA
GGACGAACCGTTTTTCATTACCGAAGAGATCGAGGCGGAGATGATCGCGGCCGGGTACGTGTTCGAGCCG
CCCGCGCACGGCTCAACCGTGCGGCTGCATGAAATCCTGGCCGGTTTGTCTGATGCCAAGCTGGCGGCCT
GGCCGGCCAGCTTGGCCGCTGAAGAAACCGAGCGCCGCCGTCTAAAAAGGTGATGTGTATTTGAGTAAAA
CAGCTTGCGTCATGCGGTCGCTGCGTATATGATGCGATGAGTAAATAAACAAATACGCAAGGGGAACGCA
TGAAGGTTATCGCTGTACTTAACCAGAAAGGCGGGTCAGGCAAGACGACCATCGCAACCCATCTAGCCCG
CGCCCTGCAACTCGCCGGGGCCGATGTTCTGTTAGTCGATTCCGATCCCCAGGGCAGTGCCCGCGATTGG
GCGGCCGTGCGGGAAGATCAACCGCTAACCGTTGTCGGCATCGACCGCCCGACGATTGACCGCGACGTGA
AGGCCATCGGCCGGCGCGACTTCGTAGTGATCGACGGAGCGCCCCAGGCGGCGGACTTGGCTGTGTCCGC
GATCAAGGCAGCCGACTTCGTGCTGATTCCGGTGCAGCCAAGCCCTTACGACATATGGGCCACCGCCGAC
CTGGTGGAGCTGGTTAAGCAGCGCATTGAGGTCACGGATGGAAGGCTACAAGCGGCCTTTGTCGTGTCGC
GGGCGATCAAAGGCACGCGCATCGGCGGTGAGGTTGCCGAGGCGCTGGCCGGGTACGAGCTGCCCATTCT
TGAGTCCCGTATCACGCAGCGCGTGAGCTACCCAGGCACTGCCGCCGCCGGCACAACCGTTCTTGAATCA
GAACCCGAGGGCGACGCTGCCCGCGAGGTCCAGGCGCTGGCCGCTGAAATTAAATCAAAACTCATTTGAG
TTAATGAGGTAAAGAGAAAATGAGCAAAAGCACAAACACGCTAAGTGCCGGCCGTCCGAGCGCACGCAGC
AGCAAGGCTGCAACGTTGGCCAGCCTGGCAGACACGCCAGCCATGAAGCGGGTCAACTTTCAGTTGCCGG
CGGAGGATCACACCAAGCTGAAGATGTACGCGGTACGCCAAGGCAAGACCATTACCGAGCTGCTATCTGA
ATACATCGCGCAGCTACCAGAGTAAATGAGCAAATGAATAAATGAGTAGATGAATTTTAGCGGCTAAAGG
AGGCGGCATGGAAAATCAAGAACAACCAGGCACCGACGCCGTGGAATGCCCCATGTGTGGAGGAACGGGC
GGTTGGCCAGGCGTAAGCGGCTGGGTTGTCTGCCGGCCCTGCAATGGCACTGGAACCCCCAAGCCCGAGG
AATCGGCGTGACGGTCGCAAACCATCCGGCCCGGTACAAATCGGCGCGGCGCTGGGTGATGACCTGGTGG
AGAAGTTGAAGGCCGCGCAGGCCGCCCAGCGGCAACGCATCGAGGCAGAAGCACGCCCCGGTGAATCGTG
GCAAGCGGCCGCTGATCGAATCCGCAAAGAATCCCGGCAACCGCCGGCAGCCGGTGCGCCGTCGATTAGG
AAGCCGCCCAAGGGCGACGAGCAACCAGATTTTTTCGTTCCGATGCTCTATGACGTGGGCACCCGCGATA
GTCGCAGCATCATGGACGTGGCCGTTTTCCGTCTGTCGAAGCGTGACCGACGAGCTGGCGAGGTGATCCG
CTACGAGCTTCCAGACGGGCACGTAGAGGTTTCCGCAGGGCCGGCCGGCATGGCCAGTGTGTGGGATTAC
GACCTGGTACTGATGGCGGTTTCCCATCTAACCGAATCCATGAACCGATACCGGGAAGGGAAGGGAGACA
AGCCCGGCCGCGTGTTCCGTCCACACGTTGCGGACGTACTCAAGTTCTGCCGGCGAGCCGATGGCGGAAA
GCAGAAAGACGACCTGGTAGAAACCTGCATTCGGTTAAACACCACGCACGTTGCCATGCAGCGTACGAAG
AAGGCCAAGAACGGCCGCCTGGTGACGGTATCCGAGGGTGAAGCCTTGATTAGCCGCTACAAGATCGTAA
AGAGCGAAACCGGGCGGCCGGAGTACATCGAGATCGAGCTAGCTGATTGGATGTACCGCGAGATCACAGA
AGGCAAGAACCCGGACGTGCTGACGGTTCACCCCGATTACTTTTTGATCGATCCCGGCATCGGCCGTTTT
CTCTACCGCCTGGCACGCCGCGCCGCAGGCAAGGCAGAAGCCAGATGGTTGTTCAAGACGATCTACGAAC
GCAGTGGCAGCGCCGGAGAGTTCAAGAAGTTCTGTTTCACCGTGCGCAAGCTGATCGGGTCAAATGACCT
GCCGGAGTACGATTTGAAGGAGGAGGCGGGGCAGGCTGGCCCGATCCTAGTCATGCGCTACCGCAACCTG
ATCGAGGGCGAAGCATCCGCCGGTTCCTAATGTACGGAGCAGATGCTAGGGCAAATTGCCCTAGCAGGGG
AAAAAGGTCGAAAAGGCCTCTTTCCTGTGGATAGCACGTACATTGGGAACCCAAAGCCGTACATTGGGAA
CCGGAACCCGTACATTGGGAACCCAAAGCCGTACATTGGGAACCGGTCACACATGTAAGTGACTGATATA
AAAGAGAAAAAAGGCGATTTTTCCGCCTAAAACTCTTTAAAACTTATTAAAACTCTTAAAACCCGCCTGG
CCTGTGCATAACTGTCTGGCCAGCGCACAGCCGAAGAGCTGCAAAAAGCGCCTACCCTTCGGTCGCTGCG
CTCCCTACGCCCCGCCGCTTCGCGTCGGCCTATCGCGGCCGCTGGCCGCTCAAAAATGGCTGGCCTACGG
CCAGGCAATCTACCAGGGCGCGGACAAGCCGCGCCGTCGCCACTCGACCGCCGGCGCCCACATCAAGGCA
CCCTGCCTCGCGCGTTTCGGTGATGACGGTGAAAACCTCTGACACATGCAGCTCCCGGAAACGGTCACAG
CTTGTCTGTAAGCGGATGCCGGGAGCAGACAAGCCCGTCAGGGCGCGTCAGCGGGTGTTGGCGGGTGTCG
GGGCGCAGCCATGACCCAGTCACGTAGCGATAGCGGAGTGTATACTGGCTTAACTATGCGGCATCAGAGC
AGATTGTACTGAGAGTGCACCATATGCGGTGTGAAATACCGCACAGATGCGTAAGGAGAAAATACCGCAT
CAGGCGCTCTTCCGCTTCCTCGCTCACTGACTCGCTGCGCTCGGTCGTTCGGCTGCGGCGAGCGGTATCA
GCTCACTCAAAGGCGGTAATACGGTTATCCACAGAATCAGGGGATAACGCAGGAAAGAACATGTGAGCAA
AAGGCCAGCAAAAGGCCAGGAACCGTAAAAAGGCCGCGTTGCTGGCGTTTTTCCATAGGCTCCGCCCCCC
TGACGAGCATCACAAAAATCGACGCTCAAGTCAGAGGTGGCGAAACCCGACAGGACTATAAAGATACCAG
GCGTTTCCCCCTGGAAGCTCCCTCGTGCGCTCTCCTGTTCCGACCCTGCCGCTTACCGGATACCTGTCCG
CCTTTCTCCCTTCGGGAAGCGTGGCGCTTTCTCATAGCTCACGCTGTAGGTATCTCAGTTCGGTGTAGGT
CGTTCGCTCCAAGCTGGGCTGTGTGCACGAACCCCCCGTTCAGCCCGACCGCTGCGCCTTATCCGGTAAC
TATCGTCTTGAGTCCAACCCGGTAAGACACGACTTATCGCCACTGGCAGCAGCCACTGGTAACAGGATTA
GCAGAGCGAGGTATGTAGGCGGTGCTACAGAGTTCTTGAAGTGGTGGCCTAACTACGGCTACACTAGAAG
GACAGTATTTGGTATCTGCGCTCTGCTGAAGCCAGTTACCTTCGGAAAAAGAGTTGGTAGCTCTTGATCC
GGCAAACAAACCACCGCTGGTAGCGGTGGTTTTTTTGTTTGCAAGCAGCAGATTACGCGCAGAAAAAAAG
GATCTCAAGAAGATCCTTTGATCTTTTCTACGGGGTCTGACGCTCAGTGGAACGAAAACTCACGTTAAGG
GATTTTGGTCATGCATTCTAGGTACTAAAACAATTCATCCAGTAAAATATAATATTTTATTTTCTCCCAA
TCAGGCTTGATCCCCAGTAAGTCAAAAAATAGCTCGACATACTGTTCTTCCCCGATATCCTCCCTGATCG
ACCGGACGCAGAAGGCAATGTCATACCACTTGTCCGCCCTGCCGCTTCTCCCAAGATCAATAAAGCCACT
TACTTTGCCATCTTTCACAAAGATGTTGCTGTCTCCCAGGTCGCCGTGGGAAAAGACAAGTTCCTCTTCG
GGCTTTTCCGTCTTTAAAAAATCATACAGCTCGCGCGGATCTTTAAATGGAGTGTCTTCTTCCCAGTTTT
CGCAATCCACATCGGCCAGATCGTTATTCAGTAAGTAATCCAATTCGGCTAAGCGGCTGTCTAAGCTATT
CGTATAGGGACAATCCGATATGTCGATGGAGTGAAAGAGCCTGATGCACTCCGCATACAGCTCGATAATC
TTTTCAGGGCTTTGTTCATCTTCATACTCTTCCGAGCAAAGGACGCCATCGGCCTCACTCATGAGCAGAT
TGCTCCAGCCATCATGCCGTTCAAAGTGCAGGACCTTTGGAACAGGCAGCTTTCCTTCCAGCCATAGCAT
CATGTCCTTTTCCCGTTCCACATCATAGGTGGTCCCTTTATACCGGCTGTCCGTCATTTTTAAATATAGG
TTTTCATTTTCTCCCACCAGCTTATATACCTTAGCAGGAGACATTCCTTCCGTATCTTTTACGCAGCGGT
ATTTTTCGATCAGTTTTTTCAATTCCGGTGATATTCTCATTTTAGCCATTTATTATTTCCTTCCTCTTTT
CTACAGTATTTAAAGATACCCCAAGAAGCTAATTATAACAAGACGAACTCCAATTCACTGTTCCTTGCAT
TCTAAAACCTTAAATACCAGAAAACAGCTTTTTCAAAGTTGTTTTCAAAGTTGGCGTATAACATAGTATC
GACGGAGCCGATTTTGAAACCGCGGTGATCACAGGCAGCAACGCTCTGTCATCGTTACAATCAACATGCT
ACCCTCCGCGAGATCATCCGTGTTTCAAACCCGGCAGCTTAGTTGCCGTTCTTCCGAATAGCATCGGTAA
CATGAGCAAAGTCTGCCGCCTTACAACGGCTCTCCCGCTGACGCCGTCCCGGACTGATGGGCTGCCTGTA
TCGAGTGGTGATTTTGTGCCGAGCTGCCGGTCGGGGAGCTGTTGGCTGGCTGGTGGCAGGATATATTGTG
GTGTAAACAAATTGACGCTTAGACAACTTAATAACACATTGCGGACGTTTTTAATGTACTGAATTAACGC
CGAATTAATTCGGGGGATCTGGATTTTAGTACTGGATTTTGGTTTTAGGAATTAGAAATTTTATTGATAG
AAGTATTTTACAAATACAAATACATACTAAGGGTTTCTTATATGCTCAACACATGAGCGAAACCCTATAG
GAACCCTAATTCCCTTATCTGGGAACTACTCACACATTATTATGGAGAAAATAGAGCTTGTCGATCGTTA
ATTAATCACCTCCAAGATCCCGGACGAGTGCTGGGGCGTCGGTTTCCACTATCGGCGAGTACTTCTACAC
AGCCATCGGTCCAGACGGCCGCGCTTCTGCGGGCGATTTGTGTACGCCCGACAGTCCCGGCTCCGGATCG
GACGATTGCGTCGCATCGACCCTGCGCCCAAGCTGCATCATCGAAATTGCCGTCAACCAAGCTCTGATAG
AGTTGGTCAAGACCAATGCGGAGCATATACGCCCGGAGCCGCGGCGATCCTGCAAGCTCCGGATGCCTCC
GCTCGAAGTAGCGCGTCTGCTGCTCCATACAAGCCAACCACGGCCTCCAGAAGAAGATGTTGGCGACCTC
GTATTGGGAATCCCCGAACATCGCCTCGCTCCAGTCAATGACCGCTGTTATGCGGCCATTGTCCGTCAGG
ACATTGTTGGAGCCGAAATCCGCGTGCACGAGGTGCCGGACTTCGGGGCAGTCCTCGGCCCAAAGCATCA
GCTCATCGAGAGCCTGCGCGACGGACGCACTGACGGTGTCGTCCATCACAGTTTGCCAGTGATACACATG
GGGATCAGCAATCGCGCATATGAAATCACGCCATGTAGTGTATTGACCGATTCCTTGCGGTCCGAATGGG
CCGAACCCGCTCGTCTGGCTAAGATCGGCCGCAGCGATCGCATCCATGGCCTCCGCGACCGGCTGCAGAA
CAGCGGGCAGTTCGGTTTCAGGCAGGTCTTGCAACGTGACACCCTGTGCACGGCGGGAGATGCAATAGGT
CAGGCTCTCGCTGAATTCCCCAATGTCAAGCACTTCCGGAATCGGGAGCGCGGCCGATGCAAAGTGCCGA
TAAACATAACGATCTTTGTAGAAACCATCGGCGCAGCTATTTACCCGCAGGACATATCCACGCCCTCCTA
CATCGAAGCTGAAAGCACGAGATTCTTCGCCCTCCGAGAGCTGCATCAGGTCGGACACGCTGTCGAACTT
TTCGATCAGAAACTTCTCGACAGACGTCGCGGTGAGTTCAGGCTTTTTCATCCTAGGAGAGATAGATTTG
TAGAGAGAGACTGGTGATTTCAGCGTGTCCTCTCCAAATGAAATGAACTTCCTTATATAGAGGAAGGTCT
TGCGAAGGATAGTGGGATTGTGCGTCATCCCTTACGTCAGTGGAGATATCACATCAATCCACTTGCTTTG
AAGACGTGGTTGGAACGTCTTCTTTTTCCACGATGCTCCTCGTGGGTGGGGGTCCATCTTTGGGACCACT
GTCGGCAGAGGCATCTTGAACGATAGCCTTTCCTTTATCGCAATGATGGCATTTGTAGGTGCCACCTTCC
TTTTCTACTGTCCTTTTGATGAAGTGACAGATAGCTGGGCAATGGAATCCGAGGAGGTTTCCCGATATTA
CCCTTTGTTGAAAAGTCTCAATAGCCCTTTGGTCTTCTGAGACTGTATCTTTGATATTCTTGGAGTAGAC
GAGAGTGTCGTGCTCCACCATGTTATCACATCAATCCACTTGCTTTGAAGACGTGGTTGGAACGTCTTCT
TTTTCCACGATGCTCCTCGTGGGTGGGGGTCCATCTTTGGGACCACTGTCGGCAGAGGCATCTTGAACGA
TAGCCTTTCCTTTATCGCAATGATGGCATTTGTAGGTGCCACCTTCCTTTTCTACTGTCCTTTTGATGAA
GTGACAGATAGCTGGGCAATGGAATCCGAGGAGGTTTCCCGATATTACCCTTTGTTGAAAAGTCTCAATA
GCCCTTTGGTCTTCTGAGACTGTATCTTTGATATTCTTGGAGTAGACGAGAGTGTCGTGCTCCACCATG
