Features (pLannotate 1.2.2; 19 found; start..end, strand, type, name):
      8..2005    +  promoter       Ubi promoter: maize polyubiquitin gene promoter
   2030..3472    +  CDS            cas9 (fragment): CAS9_STRP1 - Also known as csn1 From Streptococcus pyogenes serotype M1.
   3505..3580    +  misc_RNA       gRNA scaffold: guide RNA scaffold for the Streptococcus pyogenes CRISPR/Cas9 system
   3580..3750    +  intron         IV2 intron (fragment): modified second intron of the potato ST-LS1 gene (Vancanneyt et al., 1990)
   3748..6414    +  CDS            cas9 (fragment): CAS9_STRP1 - Also known as csn1 From Streptococcus pyogenes serotype M1.
   6458..6706    +  terminator     HSP terminator: efficient transcription terminator from the Arabidopsis thaliana heat shock protein 18.2 gene (Nagaya et al., 2010)
   6727..6751    +  misc_feature   RB T-DNA repeat: right border repeat from nopaline C58 T-DNA
   7091..7492    +  CDS            Y4CG_SINFN (fragment): Protein inferred from homology: Swiss-Prot protein existence level 3. From Sinorhizobium fredii (strain NBRC 101917 / NGR234).
   8052..8681    +  CDS            pVS1 StaA: stability protein from the Pseudomonas plasmid pVS1 (Heeb et al., 2000)
   9110..10183   +  CDS            pVS1 RepA: replication protein from the Pseudomonas plasmid pVS1 (Heeb et al., 2000)
  10249..10443   +  rep_origin     pVS1 oriV: origin of replication for the Pseudomonas plasmid pVS1 (Heeb et al., 2000)
  10646..10685   +  CDS            rop (fragment): Rop protein, which maintains plasmids at low copy number; rop
  10777..10917   +  misc_feature   bom: basis of mobility region from pBR322
  11103..11691   -  rep_origin     ori: high-copy-number ColE1/pMB1/pBR322/pUC origin of replication
  11778..12572   -  CDS            KanR: aminoglycoside phosphotransferase; aphA-3; confers resistance to kanamycin
  12997..13021   +  misc_feature   LB T-DNA repeat: left border repeat from nopaline C58 T-DNA
  13099..13273   -  polyA_signal   CaMV poly(A) signal: cauliflower mosaic virus polyadenylation signal
  13314..14324   -  CDS            HygR: aminoglycoside phosphotransferase from E. coli; aph(4)-Ia; confers resistance to hygromycin
  14363..15039   -  promoter       CaMV 35S promoter (enhanced): cauliflower mosaic virus 35S promoter with a duplicated enhancer region
>Addgene plasmid #137886 | pGEL077 | addgene full sequence | sequence record 272789 | Addgene NGS Result
GGCGCGCCTGCAGTGCAGCGTGACCCGGTCGTGCCCCTCTCTTGAGATAAGGTGAGCATTGCATGTCTAA
GTTATAAAAAATTACCACATATTTTTTTTGTCACACTTGTTTGAAGTGCAGTTTATCTATCTTTATACAT
ATATTTAAACTTTACTCTACGAATAATATAATCTATAGTACTACAATAATATCAGTGTTTTAGAGAATCA
TATAAATGAACAGTTAGACATGGTCTAAAGGACAATTGAGTATTTTGACAACAGGACTCTACAGTTTTAT
CTTTTTAGTGTGCATGTGTTCTCCTTTTTTTTTGCAAATAGCTTCACCTATATAATACTTCATCCATTTT
ATTAGTACATCCATTTAGGGTTTAGGGTTAATGGTTTTTATAGACTAATTTTTTTAGTACATCTATTTTA
TTCTATTTTAGCCTCTAAATTAAGAAAACTAAAACTCTATTTTAGTTTTTTTATTTAATAATTTAGATAT
AAAATAGAATAAAATAAAGTGACTAAAAATTAAACAAATACCCTTTAAGAAATTAAAAAAACTAAGGAAA
CATTTTTCTTGTTTCGAGTAGATAATGCCAGCCTGTTAAACGCCGTCGACGAGTCTAACGGACACCAACC
AGCGAACCAGCAGCGTCGCGTCGGGCCAAGCGAAGCAGACGGCACGGCATCTCTGTCGCTGCCTCTGGAC
CCCTCTCGAGAGTTCCGCTCCACCGTTGGACTTGCTCCGCTGTCGGCATCCAGAAATTGCGTGGCGGAGC
GGCAGACGTGAGCCGGCACGGCAGGCGGCCTCCTCCTCCTCTCACGGCACCGGCAGCTACGGGGGATTCC
TTTCCCACCGCTCCTTCGCTTTCCCTTCCTCGCCCGCCGTAATAAATAGACACCCCCTCCACACCCTCTT
TCCCCAACCTCGTGTTGTTCGGAGCGCACACACACACAACCAGAACTCCCCCAAATCCACCCGTCGGCAC
CTCCGCTTCAAGGTACGCCGCTCGTCCTCCCCCCCCCCCNTCTCTACCTTCTCAAGATCGGCGTTCCGGT
CCATGGTTAGGGCCCGGTAGTTCTACTTCTGTTCATGTTTGTGTTAGATCCGTGTTTGTGTTAGATCCGT
GCTACTAGCGTTCGTACACGGATGCGACCTGTACGTCAGACACGTTCTGATTGCTAACTTGCCAGTGTTT
CTCTTTGGGGAATCCTGGGATGGCTCTAGCCGTTCCGCAGACGGGATCGATTTCATGATTTTTTTTGTTT
CGTTGCATAGGGTTTGGTTTGCCCTTTTCCTTTATTTCAATATATGCCGTGCACTTGTTTGTCGGGTCAT
CTTTTCATGCTTTTTTTTGTCTTGGTTGTGATGATGTGGTCTGGTTGGGCGGTCGTTCAAGATCGGAGTA
GAATTAATTCTGTTTCAAACTACCTGGTGGATTTATTAATTTTGGATCTGTATGTGTGTGCCATACATAT
TCATAGTTACGAATTGAAGATGATGGATGGAAATATCGATCTAGGATAGGTATACATGTTGATGCGGGTT
TTACTGATGCATATACAGAGATGCTTTTTGTTCGCTTGGTTGTGATGATGTGGTGTGGTTGGGCGGTCGT
TCATTCGTTCAAGATCGGAGTAGAATACTGTTTCAAACTACCTGGTGTATTTATTAATTTTGGAACTGTA
TGTGTGTGTCATACATCTTCATAGTTACGAGTTTAAGATGGATGGAAATATCGATCTAGGATAGGTATAC
ATGTTGATGTGGGTTTTACTGATGCATATACATGATGGCATATGCAGCATCTATTCATATGCTCTAACCT
TGAGTACCTATCTATTATAATAAACAAGTATGTTTTATAATTATTTTGATCTTGATATACTTGGATGATG
GCATATGCAGCAGCTATATGTGGATTTTTTTAGCCCTGCCTTCATACGCTATTTATTTGCTTGGTACTGT
TTCTTTTGTCGATGCTCACCCTGTTGTTTGGTGTTACTTCTGCAGCCTGCAGGTAGATCGCTCGTCGACA
TGGATAAGAAGTACTCTATCGGACTCGATATCGGAACTAACTCTGTGGGATGGGCTGTGATCACCGATGA
GTACAAGGTGCCATCTAAGAAGTTCAAGGTTCTCGGAAACACCGATAGGCACTCTATCAAGAAAAACCTT
ATCGGTGCTCTCCTCTTCGATTCTGGTGAAACTGCTGAGGCTACCAGACTCAAGAGAACCGCTAGAAGAA
GGTACACCAGAAGAAAGAACAGGATCTGCTACCTCCAAGAGATCTTCTCTAACGAGATGGCTAAAGTGGA
TGATTCATTCTTCCACAGGCTCGAAGAGTCATTCCTCGTGGAAGAAGATAAGAAGCACGAGAGGCACCCT
ATCTTCGGAAACATCGTTGATGAGGTGGCATACCACGAGAAGTACCCTACTATCTACCACCTCAGAAAGA
AGCTCGTTGATTCTACTGATAAGGCTGATCTCAGGCTCATCTACCTCGCTCTCGCTCACATGATCAAGTT
CAGAGGACACTTCCTCATCGAGGGTGATCTCAACCCTGATAACTCTGATGTGGATAAGTTGTTCATCCAG
CTCGTGCAGACCTACAACCAGCTTTTCGAAGAGAACCCTATCAACGCTTCAGGTGTGGATGCTAAGGCTA
TCCTCTCTGCTAGGCTCTCTAAGTCAAGAAGGCTTGAGAACCTCATTGCTCAGCTCCCTGGTGAGAAGAA
GAACGGACTTTTCGGAAACTTGATCGCTCTCTCTCTCGGACTCACCCCTAACTTCAAGTCTAACTTCGAT
CTCGCTGAGGATGCAAAGCTCCAGCTCTCAAAGGATACCTACGATGATGATCTCGATAACCTCCTCGCTC
AGATCGGAGATCAGTACGCTGATTTGTTCCTCGCTGCTAAGAACCTCTCTGATGCTATCCTCCTCAGTGA
TATCCTCAGAGTGAACACCGAGATCACCAAGGCTCCACTCTCAGCTTCTATGATCAAGAGATACGATGAG
CACCACCAGGATCTCACACTTCTCAAGGCTCTTGTTAGACAGCAGCTCCCAGAGAAGTACAAAGAGATTT
TCTTCGATCAGTCTAAGAACGGATACGCTGGTTACATCGATGGTGGTGCATCTCAAGAAGAGTTCTACAA
GTTCATCAAGCCTATCCTCGAGAAGATGGATGGAACCGAGGAACTCCTCGTGAAGCTCAATAGAGAGGAT
CTTCTCAGAAAGCAGAGGACCTTCGATAACGGATCTATCCCTCATCAGATCCACCTCGGAGAGTTGCACG
CTATCCTTAGAAGGCAAGAGGATTTCTACCCATTCCTCAAGGATAACAGGGAAAAGATTGAGAAGATTCT
CACCTTCAGAATCCCTTACTACGTGGGACCTCTCGCTAGAGGAAACTCAAGATTCGCTTGGATGACCAGA
AAGTCTGAGGAAACCATCACCCCTTGGAACTTCGAAGAGGTAAGTTTCTGCTTCTACCGGAGACCGGGGT
CTCAGTTTTAGAGCTAGAAATAGCAAGTTAAAATAAGGCTAGTCCGTTATCAACTTGAAAAAGTGGCACC
GAGTCGGTGCTTTGATATATATATAATAATTATCATTAATTAGTAGTAATATAATATTTCAAATATTTTT
TTCAAAATAAAAGAATGTAGTATATAGCAATTGCTTTTCTGTAGTTTATAAGTGTGTATATTTTAATTTA
TAACTTTTCTAATATATGACCAAAATTTGTTGATGTGCAGGTGGTGGATAAGGGTGCTAGTGCTCAGTCT
TTCATCGAGAGGATGACCAACTTCGATAAGAACCTTCCAAACGAGAAGGTGCTCCCTAAGCACTCTTTGC
TCTACGAGTACTTCACCGTGTACAACGAGTTGACCAAGGTTAAGTACGTGACCGAGGGAATGAGGAAGCC
TGCTTTTTTGTCAGGTGAGCAAAAGAAGGCTATCGTTGATCTCTTGTTCAAGACCAACAGAAAGGTGACC
GTGAAGCAGCTCAAAGAGGATTACTTCAAGAAAATCGAGTGCTTCGATTCAGTTGAGATTTCTGGTGTTG
AGGATAGGTTCAACGCATCTCTCGGAACCTACCACGATCTCCTCAAGATCATTAAGGATAAGGATTTCTT
GGATAACGAGGAAAACGAGGATATCTTGGAGGATATCGTTCTTACCCTCACCCTCTTTGAAGATAGAGAG
ATGATTGAAGAAAGGCTCAAGACCTACGCTCATCTCTTCGATGATAAGGTGATGAAGCAGTTGAAGAGAA
GAAGATACACTGGTTGGGGAAGGCTCTCAAGAAAGCTCATTAACGGAATCAGGGATAAGCAGTCTGGAAA
GACAATCCTTGATTTCCTCAAGTCTGATGGATTCGCTAACAGAAACTTCATGCAGCTCATCCACGATGAT
TCTCTCACCTTTAAAGAGGATATCCAGAAGGCTCAGGTTTCAGGACAGGGTGATAGTCTCCATGAGCATA
TCGCTAACCTCGCTGGATCTCCTGCAATCAAGAAGGGAATCCTCCAGACTGTGAAGGTTGTGGATGAGTT
GGTGAAGGTGATGGGAAGGCATAAGCCTGAGAACATCGTGATCGAAATGGCTAGAGAGAACCAGACCACT
CAGAAGGGACAGAAGAACTCTAGGGAAAGGATGAAGAGGATCGAGGAAGGTATCAAAGAGCTTGGATCTC
AGATCCTCAAAGAGCACCCTGTTGAGAACACTCAGCTCCAGAATGAGAAGCTCTACCTCTACTACCTCCA
GAACGGAAGGGATATGTATGTGGATCAAGAGTTGGATATCAACAGGCTCTCTGATTACGATGTTGATCAT
ATCGTGCCACAGTCATTCTTGAAGGATGATTCTATCGATAACAAGGTGCTCACCAGGTCTGATAAGAACA
GGGGTAAGAGTGATAACGTGCCAAGTGAAGAGGTTGTGAAGAAAATGAAGAACTATTGGAGGCAGCTCCT
CAACGCTAAGCTCATCACTCAGAGAAAGTTCGATAACTTGACTAAGGCTGAGAGGGGAGGACTCTCTGAA
TTGGATAAGGCAGGATTCATCAAGAGGCAGCTTGTGGAAACCAGGCAGATCACTAAGCACGTTGCACAGA
TCCTCGATTCTAGGATGAACACCAAGTACGATGAGAACGATAAGTTGATCAGGGAAGTGAAGGTTATCAC
CCTCAAGTCAAAGCTCGTGTCTGATTTCAGAAAGGATTTCCAATTCTACAAGGTGAGGGAAATCAACAAC
TACCACCACGCTCACGATGCTTACCTTAACGCTGTTGTTGGAACCGCTCTCATCAAGAAGTATCCTAAGC
TCGAGTCAGAGTTCGTGTACGGTGATTACAAGGTGTACGATGTGAGGAAGATGATCGCTAAGTCTGAGCA
AGAGATCGGAAAGGCTACCGCTAAGTATTTCTTCTACTCTAACATCATGAATTTCTTCAAGACCGAGATT
ACCCTCGCTAACGGTGAGATCAGAAAGAGGCCACTCATCGAGACAAACGGTGAAACAGGTGAGATCGTGT
GGGATAAGGGAAGGGATTTCGCTACCGTTAGAAAGGTGCTCTCTATGCCACAGGTGAACATCGTTAAGAA
AACCGAGGTGCAGACCGGTGGATTCTCTAAAGAGTCTATCCTCCCTAAGAGGAACTCTGATAAGCTCATT
GCTAGGAAGAAGGATTGGGACCCTAAGAAATACGGTGGTTTCGATTCTCCTACCGTGGCTTACTCTGTTC
TCGTTGTGGCTAAGGTTGAGAAGGGAAAGAGTAAGAAGCTCAAGTCTGTTAAGGAACTTCTCGGAATCAC
TATCATGGAAAGGTCATCTTTCGAGAAGAACCCAATCGATTTCCTCGAGGCTAAGGGATACAAAGAGGTT
AAGAAGGATCTCATCATCAAGCTCCCAAAGTACTCACTCTTCGAACTCGAGAACGGTAGAAAGAGGATGC
TCGCTTCTGCTGGTGAGCTTCAAAAGGGAAACGAGCTTGCTCTCCCATCTAAGTACGTTAACTTTCTTTA
CCTCGCTTCTCACTACGAGAAGTTGAAGGGATCTCCAGAAGATAACGAGCAGAAGCAACTTTTCGTTGAG
CAGCACAAGCACTACTTGGATGAGATCATCGAGCAGATCTCTGAGTTCTCTAAAAGGGTGATCCTCGCTG
ATGCAAACCTCGATAAGGTGTTGTCTGCTTACAACAAGCACAGAGATAAGCCTATCAGGGAACAGGCAGA
GAACATCATCCATCTCTTCACCCTTACCAACCTCGGTGCTCCTGCTGCTTTCAAGTACTTCGATACAACC
ATCGATAGGAAGAGATACACCTCTACCAAAGAAGTGCTCGATGCTACCCTCATCCATCAGTCTATCACTG
GACTCTACGAGACTAGGATCGATCTCTCACAGCTCGGTGGTGATTCAAGGGCTGATCCTAAGAAGAAGAG
GAAGGTTTGACTCGAGATATGAAGATGAAGATGAAATATTTGGTGTGTCAAATAAAAAGCTTGTGTGCTT
AAGTTTGTGTTTTTTTCTTGGCTTGTTGTGTTATGAATTTGTGGCTTTTTCTAATATTAAATGAATGTAA
GATCACATTATAATGAATAAACAAATGTTTCTATAATCCATTGTGAATGTTTTGTTGGATCTCTTCTGCA
GCATATAACTACTGTATGTGCTATGGTATGGACTATGGAATATGATTAAAGATAAGGAGCTCAAACTATC
AGTGTTTGACAGGATATATTGGCGGGTAAACCTAAGAGAAAAGAGCGTTTATTAGAATAATCGGATATTT
AAAAGGGCGTGAAAAGGTTTATCCGTTCGTCCATTTGTATGTGCATGCCAACCACAGGGTTCCCCTCGGG
ATCAAAGTACTTTGATCCAACCCCTCCGCTGCTATAGTGCAGTCGGCTTCTGACGTTCAGTGCAGCCGTC
TTCTGAAAACGACATGTCGCACAAGTCCTAAGTTACGCGACAGGCTGCCGCCCTGCCCTTTTCCTGGCGT
TTTCTTGTCGCGTGTTTTAGTCGCATAAAGTAGAATACTTGCGACTAGAACCGGAGACATTACGCCATGA
ACAAGAGCGCCGCCGCTGGCCTGCTGGGCTATGCCCGCGTCAGCACCGACGACCAGGACTTGACCAACCA
ACGGGCCGAACTGCACGCGGCCGGCTGCACCAAGCTGTTTTCCGAGAAGATCACCGGCACCAGGCGCGAC
CGCCCGGAGCTGGCCAGGATGCTTGACCACCTACGCCCTGGCGACGTTGTGACAGTGACCAGGCTAGACC
GCCTGGCCCGCAGCACCCGCGACCTACTGGACATTGCCGAGCGCATCCAGGAGGCCGGCGCGGGCCTGCG
TAGCCTGGCAGAGCCGTGGGCCGACACCACCACGCCGGCCGGCCGCATGGTGTTGACCGTGTTCGCCGGC
ATTGCCGAGTTCGAGCGTTCCCTAATCATCGACCGCACCCGGAGCGGGCGCGAGGCCGCCAAGGCCCGAG
GCGTGAAGTTTGGCCCCCGCCCTACCCTCACCCCGGCACAGATCGCGCACGCCCGCGAGCTGATCGACCA
GGAAGGCCGCACCGTGAAAGAGGCGGCTGCACTGCTTGGCGTGCATCGCTCGACCCTGTACCGCGCACTT
GAGCGCAGCGAGGAAGTGACGCCCACCGAGGCCAGGCGGCGCGGTGCCTTCCGTGAGGACGCATTGACCG
AGGCCGACGCCCTGGCGGCCGCCGAGAATGAACGCCAAGAGGAACAAGCATGAAACCGCACCAGGACGGC
CAGGACGAACCGTTTTTCATTACCGAAGAGATCGAGGCGGAGATGATCGCGGCCGGGTACGTGTTCGAGC
CGCCCGCGCACGGCTCAACCGTGCGGCTGCATGAAATCCTGGCCGGTTTGTCTGATGCCAAGCTGGCGGC
CTGGCCGGCCAGCTTGGCCGCTGAAGAAACCGAGCGCCGCCGTCTAAAAAGGTGATGTGTATTTGAGTAA
AACAGCTTGCGTCATGCGGTCGCTGCGTATATGATGCGATGAGTAAATAAACAAATACGCAAGGGGAACG
CATGAAGGTTATCGCTGTACTTAACCAGAAAGGCGGGTCAGGCAAGACGACCATCGCAACCCATCTAGCC
CGCGCCCTGCAACTCGCCGGGGCCGATGTTCTGTTAGTCGATTCCGATCCCCAGGGCAGTGCCCGCGATT
GGGCGGCCGTGCGGGAAGATCAACCGCTAACCGTTGTCGGCATCGACCGCCCGACGATTGACCGCGACGT
GAAGGCCATCGGCCGGCGCGACTTCGTAGTGATCGACGGAGCGCCCCAGGCGGCGGACTTGGCTGTGTCC
GCGATCAAGGCAGCCGACTTCGTGCTGATTCCGGTGCAGCCAAGCCCTTACGACATATGGGCCACCGCCG
ACCTGGTGGAGCTGGTTAAGCAGCGCATTGAGGTCACGGATGGAAGGCTACAAGCGGCCTTTGTCGTGTC
GCGGGCGATCAAAGGCACGCGCATCGGCGGTGAGGTTGCCGAGGCGCTGGCCGGGTACGAGCTGCCCATT
CTTGAGTCCCGTATCACGCAGCGCGTGAGCTACCCAGGCACTGCCGCCGCCGGCACAACCGTTCTTGAAT
CAGAACCCGAGGGCGACGCTGCCCGCGAGGTCCAGGCGCTGGCCGCTGAAATTAAATCAAAACTCATTTG
AGTTAATGAGGTAAAGAGAAAATGAGCAAAAGCACAAACACGCTAAGTGCCGGCCGTCCGAGCGCACGCA
GCAGCAAGGCTGCAACGTTGGCCAGCCTGGCAGACACGCCAGCCATGAAGCGGGTCAACTTTCAGTTGCC
GGCGGAGGATCACACCAAGCTGAAGATGTACGCGGTACGCCAAGGCAAGACCATTACCGAGCTGCTATCT
GAATACATCGCGCAGCTACCAGAGTAAATGAGCAAATGAATAAATGAGTAGATGAATTTTAGCGGCTAAA
GGAGGCGGCATGGAAAATCAAGAACAACCAGGCACCGACGCCGTGGAATGCCCCATGTGTGGAGGAACGG
GCGGTTGGCCAGGCGTAAGCGGCTGGGTTGCCTGCCGGCCCTGCAATGGCACTGGAACCCCCAAGCCCGA
GGAATCGGCGTGAGCGGTCGCAAACCATCCGGCCCGGTACAAATCGGCGCGGCGCTGGGTGATGACCTGG
TGGAGAAGTTGAAGGCCGCGCAGGCCGCCCAGCGGCAACGCATCGAGGCAGAAGCACGCCCCGGTGAATC
GTGGCAAGCGGCCGCTGATCGAATCCGCAAAGAATCCCGGCAACCGCCGGCAGCCGGTGCGCCGTCGATT
AGGAAGCCGCCCAAGGGCGACGAGCAACCAGATTTTTTCGTTCCGATGCTCTATGACGTGGGCACCCGCG
ATAGTCGCAGCATCATGGACGTGGCCGTTTTCCGTCTGTCGAAGCGTGACCGACGAGCTGGCGAGGTGAT
CCGCTACGAGCTTCCAGACGGGCACGTAGAGGTTTCCGCAGGGCCGGCCGGCATGGCCAGTGTGTGGGAT
TACGACCTGGTACTGATGGCGGTTTCCCATCTAACCGAATCCATGAACCGATACCGGGAAGGGAAGGGAG
ACAAGCCCGGCCGCGTGTTCCGTCCACACGTTGCGGACGTACTCAAGTTCTGCCGGCGAGCCGATGGCGG
AAAGCAGAAAGACGACCTGGTAGAAACCTGCATTCGGTTAAACACCACGCACGTTGCCATGCAGCGTACG
AAGAAGGCCAAGAACGGCCGCCTGGTGACGGTATCCGAGGGTGAAGCCTTGATTAGCCGCTACAAGATCG
TAAAGAGCGAAACCGGGCGGCCGGAGTACATCGAGATCGAGCTAGCTGATTGGATGTACCGCGAGATCAC
AGAAGGCAAGAACCCGGACGTGCTGACGGTTCACCCCGATTACTTTTTGATCGATCCCGGCATCGGCCGT
TTTCTCTACCGCCTGGCACGCCGCGCCGCAGGCAAGGCAGAAGCCAGATGGTTGTTCAAGACGATCTACG
AACGCAGTGGCAGCGCCGGAGAGTTCAAGAAGTTCTGTTTCACCGTGCGCAAGCTGATCGGGTCAAATGA
CCTGCCGGAGTACGATTTGAAGGAGGAGGCGGGGCAGGCTGGCCCGATCCTAGTCATGCGCTACCGCAAC
CTGATCGAGGGCGAAGCATCCGCCGGTTCCTAATGTACGGAGCAGATGCTAGGGCAAATTGCCCTAGCAG
GGGAAAAAGGTCGAAAAGGCCTCTTTCCTGTGGATAGCACGTACATTGGGAACCCAAAGCCGTACATTGG
GAACCGGAACCCGTACATTGGGAACCCAAAGCCGTACATTGGGAACCGGTCACACATGTAAGTGACTGAT
ATAAAAGAGAAAAAAGGCGATTTTTCCGCCTAAAACTCTTTAAAACTTATTAAAACTCTTAAAACCCGCC
TGGCCTGTGCATAACTGTCTGGCCAGCGCACAGCCGAAGAGCTGCAAAAAGCGCCTACCCTTCGGTCGCT
GCGCTCCCTACGCCCCGCCGCTTCGCGTCGGCCTATCGCGGCCGCTGGCCGCTCAAAAATGGCTGGCCTA
CGGCCAGGCAATCTACCAGGGCGCGGACAAGCCGCGCCGTCGCCACTCGACCGCCGGCGCCCACATCAAG
GCACCCTGCCTCGCGCGTTTCGGTGATGACGGTGAAAACCTCTGACACATGCAGCTCCCGGAAACGGTCA
CAGCTTGTCTGTAAGCGGATGCCGGGAGCAGACAAGCGCGTCAGCGGGTGTTGGCGGGTGTCGGGGCGCA
GCCATGACCCAGTCACGTAGCGATAGCGGAGTGTATACTGGCTTAACTATGCGGCATCAGAGCAGATTGT
ACTGAGAGTGCACCATATGCGGTGTGAAATACCGCACAGATGCGTAAGGAGAAAATACCGCATCAGGCGC
TCTTCCGCTTCCTCGCTCACTGACTCGCTGCGCTCGGTCGTTCGGCTGCGGCGAGCGGTATCAGCTCACT
CAAAGGCGGTAATACGGTTATCCACAGAATCAGGGGATAACGCAGGAAAGAACATGTGAGCAAAAGGCCA
GCAAAAGGCCAGGAACCGTAAAAAGGCCGCGTTGCTGGCGTTTTTCCATAGGCTCCGCCCCCCTGACGAG
CATCACAAAAATCGACGCTCAAGTCAGAGGTGGCGAAACCCGACAGGACTATAAAGATACCAGGCGTTTC
CCCCTGGAAGCTCCCTCGTGCGCTCTCCTGTTCCGACCCTGCCGCTTACCGGATACCTGTCCGCCTTTCT
CCCTTCGGGAAGCGTGGCGCTTTCTCATAGCTCACGCTGTAGGTATCTCAGTTCGGTGTAGGTCGTTCGC
TCCAAGCTGGGCTGTGTGCACGAACCCCCCGTTCAGCCCGACCGCTGCGCCTTATCCGGTAACTATCGTC
TTGAGTCCAACCCGGTAAGACACGACTTATCGCCACTGGCAGCAGCCACTGGTAACAGGATTAGCAGAGC
GAGGTATGTAGGCGGTGCTACAGAGTTCTTGAAGTGGTGGCCTAACTACGGCTACACTAGAAGGACAGTA
TTTGGTATCTGCGCTCTGCTGAAGCCAGTTACCTTCGGAAAAAGAGTTGGTAGCTCTTGATCCGGCAAAC
AAACCACCGCTGGTAGCGGTGGTTTTTTTGTTTGCAAGCAGCAGATTACGCGCAGAAAAAAAGGATCTCA
AGAAGATCCTTTGATCTTTTCTACGGGGTCTGACGCTCAGTGGAACGAAAACTCACGTTAAGGGATTTTG
GTCATGCATTCTAGGTACTAAAACAATTCATCCAGTAAAATATAATATTTTATTTTCTCCCAATCAGGCT
TGATCCCCAGTAAGTCAAAAAATAGCTCGACATACTGTTCTTCCCCGATATCCTCCCTGATCGACCGGAC
GCAGAAGGCAATGTCATACCACTTGTCCGCCCTGCCGCTTCTCCCAAGATCAATAAAGCCACTTACTTTG
CCATCTTTCACAAAGATGTTGCTGTCTCCCAGGTCGCCGTGGGAAAAGACAAGTTCCTCTTCGGGCTTTT
CCGTCTTTAAAAAATCATACAGCTCGCGCGGATCTTTAAATGGAGTGTCTTCTTCCCAGTTTTCGCAATC
CACATCGGCCAGATCGTTATTCAGTAAGTAATCCAATTCGGCTAAGCGGCTGTCTAAGCTATTCGTATAG
GGACAATCCGATATGTCGATGGAGTGAAAGAGCCTGATGCACTCCGCATACAGCTCGATAATCTTTTCAG
GGCTTTGTTCATCTTCATACTCTTCCGAGCAAAGGACGCCATCGGCCTCACTCATGAGCAGATTGCTCCA
GCCATCATGCCGTTCAAAGTGCAGGACCTTTGGAACAGGCAGCTTTCCTTCCAGCCATAGCATCATGTCC
TTTTCCCGTTCCACATCATAGGTGGTCCCTTTATACCGGCTGTCCGTCATTTTTAAATATAGGTTTTCAT
TTTCTCCCACCAGCTTATATACCTTAGCAGGAGACATTCCTTCCGTATCTTTTACGCAGCGGTATTTTTC
GATCAGTTTTTTCAATTCCGGTGATATTCTCATTTTAGCCATTTATTATTTCCTTCCTCTTTTCTACAGT
ATTTAAAGATACCCCAAGAAGCTAATTATAACAAGACGAACTCCAATTCACTGTTCCTTGCATTCTAAAA
CCTTAAATACCAGAAAACAGCTTTTTCAAAGTTGTTTTCAAAGTTGGCGTATAACATAGTATCGACGGAG
CCGATTTTGAAACCGCGGTGATCACAGGCAGCAACGCTCTGTCATCGTTACAATCAACATGCTACCCTCC
GCGAGATCATCCGTGTTTCAAACCCGGCAGCTTAGTTGCCGTTCTTCCGAATAGCATCGGTAACATGAGC
AAAGTCTGCCGCCTTACAACGGCTCTCCCGCTGACGCCGTCCCGGACTGATGGGCTGCCTGTATCGAGTG
GTGATTTTGTGCCGAGCTGCCGGTCGGGGAGCTGTTGGCTGGCTGGTGGCAGGATATATTGTGGTGTAAA
CAAATTGACGCTTAGACAACTTAATAACACATTGCGGACGTTTTTAATGTACTGAATTAACGCCGAATTA
ATTCGGGGGATCTGGATTTTAGTACTGGATTTTGGTTTTAGGAATTAGAAATTTTATTGATAGAAGTATT
TTACAAATACAAATACATACTAAGGGTTTCTTATATGCTCAACACATGAGCGAAACCCTATAGGAACCCT
AATTCCCTTATCTGGGAACTACTCACACATTATTATGGAGAAAATAGAGCTTGTCGATCGTTAATTAATC
ACCTCCAAGATCCCGGACGAGTGCTGGGGCGTCGGTTTCCACTATCGGCGAGTACTTCTACACAGCCATC
GGTCCAGACGGCCGCGCTTCTGCGGGCGATTTGTGTACGCCCGACAGTCCCGGCTCCGGATCGGACGATT
GCGTCGCATCGACCCTGCGCCCAAGCTGCATCATCGAAATTGCCGTCAACCAAGCTCTGATAGAGTTGGT
CAAGACCAATGCGGAGCATATACGCCCGGAGCCGCGGCGATCCTGCAAGCTCCGGATGCCTCCGCTCGAA
GTAGCGCGTCTGCTGCTCCATACAAGCCAACCACGGCCTCCAGAAGAAGATGTTGGCGACCTCGTATTGG
GAATCCCCGAACATCGCCTCGCTCCAGTCAATGACCGCTGTTATGCGGCCATTGTCCGTCAGGACATTGT
TGGAGCCGAAATCCGCGTGCACGAGGTGCCGGACTTCGGGGCAGTCCTCGGCCCAAAGCATCAGCTCATC
GAGAGCCTGCGCGACGGACGCACTGACGGTGTCGTCCATCACAGTTTGCCAGTGATACACATGGGGATCA
GCAATCGCGCATATGAAATCACGCCATGTAGTGTATTGACCGATTCCTTGCGGTCCGAATGGGCCGAACC
CGCTCGTCTGGCTAAGATCGGCCGCAGCGATCGCATCCATGGCCTCCGCGACCGGCTGCAGAACAGCGGG
CAGTTCGGTTTCAGGCAGGTCTTGCAACGTGACACCCTGTGCACGGCGGGAGATGCAATAGGTCAGGCTC
TCGCTGAATTCCCCAATGTCAAGCACTTCCGGAATCGGGAGCGCGGCCGATGCAAAGTGCCGATAAACAT
AACGATCTTTGTAGAAACCATCGGCGCAGCTATTTACCCGCAGGACATATCCACGCCCTCCTACATCGAA
GCTGAAAGCACGAGATTCTTCGCCCTCCGAGAGCTGCATCAGGTCGGACACGCTGTCGAACTTTTCGATC
AGAAACTTCTCGACAGACGTCGCGGTGAGTTCAGGCTTTTTCATCCTAGGAGAGATAGATTTGTAGAGAG
AGACTGGTGATTTCAGCGTGTCCTCTCCAAATGAAATGAACTTCCTTATATAGAGGAAGGGTCTTGCGAA
GGATAGTGGGATTGTGCGTCATCCCTTACGTCAGTGGAGATATCACATCAATCCACTTGCTTTGAAGACG
TGGTTGGAACGTCTTCTTTTTCCACGATGCTCCTCGTGGGTGGGGGTCCATCTTTGGGACCACTGTCGGC
AGAGGCATCTTGAACGATAGCCTTTCCTTTATCGCAATGATGGCATTTGTAGGTGCCACCTTCCTTTTCT
ACTGTCCTTTTGATGAAGTGACAGATAGCTGGGCAATGGAATCCGAGGAGGTTTCCCGATATTACCCTTT
GTTGAAAAGTCTCAATAGCCCTTTGGTCTTCTGAGACTGTATCTTTGATATTCTTGGAGTAGACGAGAGT
GTCGTGCTCCACCATGTTCACATCAATCCACTTGCTTTGAAGACGTGGTTGGAACGTCTTCTTTTTCCAC
GATGCTCCTCGTGGGTGGGGGTCCATCTTTGGGACCACTGTCGGCAGAGGCATCTTGAACGATAGCCTTT
CCTTTATCGCAATGATGGCATTTGTAGGTGCCACCTTCCTTTTCTACTGTCCTTTTGATGAAGTGACAGA
TAGCTGGGCAATGGAATCCGAGGAGGTTTCCCGATATTACCCTTTGTTGAAAAGTCTCAATAGCCCTTTG
GTCTTCTGAGACTGTATCTTTGATATTCTTGGAGTAGACGAGAGTGTCGTGCTCCACCATG
